>Addgene plasmid #212439 | pTwist-SARS-CoV-2 Spike-deltaC18 K417N (AAT) L452R (CGT) T478K (AAA) E484K (AAA) | addgene full sequence | sequence record 432776 | Addgene NGS Result
ATGTTTGTGTTCCTCGTTCTCCTGCCCCTCGTTTCTTCCCAATGCGTGAACCTCACAACTAGAACGCAGC
TCCCACCCGCTTACACGAACTCTTTTACTCGTGGAGTATACTATCCCGATAAAGTCTTTAGGTCCAGTGT
CCTTCATTCTACTCAAGACCTTTTCCTGCCATTCTTCTCAAATGTCACCTGGTTCCATGCTATCCACGTT
TCTGGCACCAACGGAACTAAACGATTTGATAATCCCGTCTTGCCATTTAACGATGGCGTATACTTTGCCT
CAACGGAGAAGTCCAACATTATCCGGGGATGGATATTTGGCACCACCCTGGACTCCAAGACACAGTCTCT
CCTCATTGTGAACAACGCCACCAATGTCGTCATCAAAGTCTGTGAATTTCAATTTTGTAACGATCCCTTT
CTCGGGGTTTATTATCATAAGAATAACAAGTCTTGGATGGAGTCAGAGTTCCGCGTTTACAGTTCCGCTA
ACAACTGTACTTTTGAGTACGTTTCCCAACCATTTCTCATGGATCTTGAAGGGAAGCAAGGCAACTTCAA
GAATCTCCGCGAATTTGTGTTTAAGAATATAGACGGCTACTTCAAAATTTATAGCAAGCATACCCCGATA
AATCTGGTTCGGGATCTCCCTCAAGGCTTCTCCGCGTTGGAACCCCTCGTGGACTTGCCGATTGGCATCA
ACATCACCCGGTTCCAAACCCTTCTTGCCCTTCATCGAAGCTACCTCACGCCTGGCGACAGTAGTAGTGG
TTGGACAGCGGGCGCAGCAGCCTACTATGTGGGATATTTGCAACCACGCACCTTTCTTCTCAAATATAAC
GAAAACGGAACAATTACCGATGCCGTAGACTGTGCCCTCGATCCCCTGTCCGAAACTAAATGCACACTCA
AGTCCTTCACAGTTGAGAAAGGCATATACCAAACCAGTAACTTCCGCGTCCAACCCACCGAATCCATTGT
TCGATTCCCTAACATCACCAATTTGTGTCCTTTCGGTGAAGTATTTAATGCCACTCGATTTGCATCAGTT
TATGCCTGGAATCGCAAGCGAATATCAAATTGTGTTGCAGATTATAGTGTCCTGTATAATAGCGCATCAT
TCAGCACTTTTAAGTGTTATGGGGTCAGCCCTACGAAATTGAATGACTTGTGTTTTACCAACGTTTACGC
AGATTCTTTCGTCATACGCGGCGACGAAGTCCGACAGATTGCACCGGGGCAAACCGGAAATATAGCAGAC
TATAATTATAAGTTGCCGGATGACTTCACCGGCTGCGTTATAGCATGGAACTCCAATAATCTCGATTCAA
AAGTCGGCGGCAACTATAATTATCGTTACCGCCTGTTTCGCAAGTCAAATCTGAAGCCCTTTGAACGTGA
CATCTCCACCGAAATTTATCAAGCTGGCAGCAAACCATGTAATGGAGTGAAAGGGTTTAACTGTTATTTT
CCCCTTCAATCATACGGATTTCAACCAACAAATGGGGTGGGCTATCAACCATATCGGGTGGTAGTCTTGA
GCTTTGAGCTGCTCCACGCACCGGCTACAGTTTGCGGACCGAAGAAAAGCACTAACCTGGTGAAGAATAA
ATGTGTGAACTTCAACTTTAATGGGCTCACCGGAACAGGGGTGCTGACAGAATCAAACAAGAAATTTCTC
CCTTTTCAACAATTTGGTAGAGACATTGCCGATACCACAGATGCCGTCCGCGATCCGCAAACACTGGAAA
TCCTCGATATAACACCCTGTAGCTTCGGCGGGGTCAGCGTGATAACTCCCGGAACGAACACATCCAACCA
AGTGGCTGTCCTGTATCAAGATGTCAACTGTACCGAAGTCCCTGTGGCGATACACGCCGACCAACTGACA
CCCACCTGGAGAGTCTACTCAACAGGTTCCAATGTCTTTCAAACTAGAGCGGGTTGTCTCATTGGCGCTG
AGCATGTCAATAATTCATACGAATGTGATATTCCTATTGGGGCAGGAATCTGTGCGTCTTATCAAACTCA
AACGAACTCACCACGGCGCGCTCGCTCAGTAGCCAGCCAGTCCATAATCGCCTATACCATGAGTCTCGGG
GCTGAGAACTCCGTGGCTTATTCAAACAATTCCATCGCAATCCCAACTAACTTTACCATTAGCGTTACCA
CGGAAATCTTGCCCGTCAGCATGACTAAGACGAGCGTAGACTGTACGATGTATATCTGTGGGGATTCCAC
CGAGTGTAGCAACCTCTTGCTTCAATACGGGTCTTTCTGTACTCAACTCAACCGAGCATTGACCGGAATT
GCGGTCGAACAAGACAAGAATACCCAAGAGGTGTTCGCACAAGTAAAGCAAATATACAAAACGCCGCCAA
TCAAAGATTTTGGCGGGTTTAATTTTAGCCAAATACTGCCAGACCCATCTAAGCCTTCAAAACGCAGCTT
TATCGAGGATCTGCTGTTCAACAAAGTTACGTTGGCTGACGCGGGTTTCATTAAGCAGTATGGGGATTGT
TTGGGAGACATTGCGGCCCGCGACCTTATCTGTGCTCAAAAATTCAATGGGTTGACAGTTCTGCCCCCTC
TGCTCACTGATGAGATGATTGCACAGTATACATCAGCATTGTTGGCAGGAACCATTACATCCGGCTGGAC
TTTTGGCGCGGGTGCGGCCCTTCAAATACCTTTCGCTATGCAAATGGCTTACAGATTCAATGGGATTGGT
GTCACGCAAAATGTATTGTATGAAAATCAGAAGCTGATCGCTAATCAATTTAACAGCGCGATTGGCAAGA
TCCAAGATTCACTGTCAAGCACAGCGTCCGCCCTCGGCAAACTCCAAGATGTTGTGAATCAAAACGCCCA
GGCCCTGAATACCCTCGTGAAGCAACTGAGTTCTAACTTCGGCGCAATCTCCAGCGTCCTCAACGACATA
TTGTCCAGACTTGATAAGGTGGAAGCCGAGGTGCAAATTGATCGGCTCATCACAGGCAGGCTCCAGTCAC
TCCAAACTTATGTGACACAACAGTTGATCCGGGCTGCTGAGATACGAGCAAGCGCCAACCTGGCCGCCAC
TAAAATGTCAGAGTGCGTGCTCGGGCAGTCCAAACGGGTTGACTTTTGTGGCAAGGGCTATCACTTGATG
TCCTTCCCCCAATCCGCCCCACATGGAGTGGTCTTTCTCCACGTCACTTATGTCCCTGCTCAAGAGAAGA
ACTTTACGACAGCTCCAGCAATCTGTCACGATGGCAAAGCGCACTTTCCCAGGGAAGGCGTTTTCGTCAG
TAATGGCACGCATTGGTTTGTGACCCAAAGGAATTTCTATGAACCCCAAATCATAACCACTGACAATACA
TTTGTCTCAGGCAACTGTGATGTGGTCATTGGGATCGTGAACAACACGGTATATGATCCCCTGCAACCCG
AGTTGGATAGCTTCAAAGAGGAATTGGATAAATACTTTAAGAATCATACTTCACCCGATGTTGATCTCGG
GGACATATCAGGAATAAATGCAAGTGTCGTCAACATTCAGAAAGAGATTGATCGCCTTAATGAGGTCGCC
AAGAACTTGAATGAATCTTTGATCGACTTGCAAGAACTGGGCAAATACGAACAATATATTAAATGGCCCT
GGTACATTTGGTTGGGCTTTATCGCCGGACTTATAGCTATCGTTATGGTCACAATTATGTTGTGCTGTAT
GACTAGCTGTTGTTCCTGCTTGAAAGGATGTTGCAGTTGCGGATCTTGTTGTAAATAAAGGATCCTCTAG
AAGTTGTCTCCTCCTGCACTGACTGACTGATACAATCGATTTCTGGATCCGCAGGCCTAATCAACCTCTG
GATTACAAAATTTGTGAAAGATTGACTGGTATTCTTAACTATGTTGCTCCTTTTACGCTATGTGGATACG
CTGCTTTAATGCCTTTGTATCATGCTATTGCTTCCCGTATGGCTTTCATTTTCTCCTCCTTGTATAAATC
CTGGTTGCTGTCTCTTTATGAGGAGTTGTGGCCCGTTGTCAGGCAACGTGGCGTGGTGTGCACTGTGTTT
GCTGACGCAACCCCCACTGGTTGGGGCATTGCCACCACCTGTCAGCTCCTTTCCGGGACTTTCGCTTTCC
CCCTCCCTATTGCCACGGCGGAACTCATCGCCGCCTGCCTTGCCCGCTGCTGGACAGGGGCTCGGCTGTT
GGGCACTGACAATTCCGTGGTGTTGTCGGGGAAGCTGACGTCCTTTCCATGGCTGCTCGCCTGTGTTGCC
ACCTGGATTCTGCGCGGGACGTCCTTCTGCTACGTCCCTTCGGCCCTCAATCCAGCGGACCTTCCTTCCC
GCGGCCTGCTGCCGGCTCTGCGGCCTCTTCCGCGTCTTCGCCTTCGCCCTCAGACGAGTCGGATCTCCCT
TTGGGCCGCCTCCCCGCCTGTCTAGCTTGACTGACTGAGATACAGCGTACCTTCAGCTCACAGACATGAT
AAGATACATTGATGAGTTTGGACAAACCACAACTAGAATGCAGTGAAAAAAATGCTTTATTTGTGAAATT
TGTGATGCTATTGCTTTATTTGTAACCATTATAAGCTGCAATAAACAAGTTAACAACAACAATTGCATTC
ATTTTATGTTTCAGGTTCAGGGGGAGGTGTGGGAGGTTTTTTAAAGCAAGTAAAACCTCTACAAATGTGG
TATTGGCCCATCTCTATCGGTATCGTAGCATAACCCCTTGGGGCCTCTAAACGGGTCTTGAGGGGTTTTT
TGTGCCCCTCGGGCCGGATTGCTATCTACCGGCATTGGCGCAGAAAAAAATGCCTGATGCGACGCTGCGC
GTCTTATACTCCCACATATGCCAGATTCAGCAACGGATACGGCTTCCCCAACTTGCCCACTTCCATACGT
GTCCTCCTTACCAGAAATTTATCCTTAAGGTCGTCAGCTATCCTGCAGGCGATCTCTCGATTTCGATCAA
GACATTCCTTTAATGGTCTTTTCTGGACACCACTAGGGGTCAGAAGTAGTTCATCAAACTTTCTTCCCTC
CCTAATCTCATTGGTTACCTTGGGCTATCGAAACTTAATTAAGCGATCTGCATCTCAATTAGTCAGCAAC
CATAGTCCCGCCCCTAACTCCGCCCATCCCGCCCCTAACTCCGCCCAGTTCCGCCCATTCTCCGCCCCAT
CGCTGACTAATTTTTTTTATTTATGCAGAGGCCGAGGCCGCCTCGGCCTCTGAGCTATTCCAGAAGTAGT
GAGGAGGCTTTTTTGGAGGCCTAGGCTTTTGCAAAGGAGGTAGCCAACATGATTGAACAAGATGGATTGC
ACGCAGGTTCTCCCGCCGCTTGGGTGGAGAGGCTATTCGGCTATGACTGGGCACAACAGACAATCGGCTG
CTCTGATGCCGCCGTGTTCCGGCTGTCAGCGCAGGGGCGCCCGGTTCTTTTTGTCAAGACCGACCTGTCC
GGTGCCCTGAATGAACTCCAGGACGAGGCAGCGCGGCTATCGTGGCTGGCCACGACGGGCGTTCCTTGCG
CAGCTGTGCTCGACGTTGTCACTGAAGCGGGAAGGGACTGGCTGCTATTGGGCGAAGTGCCGGGGCAGGA
TCTCCTGTCATCTCACCTTGCTCCTGCCGAGAAAGTATCCATCATGGCTGATGCAATGCGGCGGCTGCAT
ACGCTTGATCCGGCTACCTGCCCATTCGACCACCAAGCGAAACATCGCATCGAGCGAGCACGTACTCGGA
TGGAAGCCGGTCTTGTCGATCAGGATGATCTGGACGAAGAGCATCAGGGGCTCGCGCCAGCCGAACTGTT
CGCCAGGCTCAAGGCGCGGATGCCCGACGGCGAGGATCTCGTCGTGACCCACGGCGATGCCTGCTTGCCG
AATATCATGGTGGAAAATGGCCGCTTTTCTGGATTCATCGACTGTGGCCGGCTGGGTGTGGCGGACCGCT
ATCAGGACATAGCGTTGGCTACCCGTGATATTGCTGAAGAGCTTGGCGGCGAATGGGCTGACCGCTTCCT
CGTGCTTTACGGTATCGCCGCTCCCGATTCGCAGCGCATCGCCTTCTATCGCCTTCTTGACGAGTTCTTC
TAGTATGTAAGCCCTGTGCCTTCTAGTTGCCAGCCATCTGTTGTTTGCCCCTCCCCCGTGCCTTCCTTGA
CCCTGGAAGGTGCCACTCCCACTGTCCTTTCCTAATAAAATGAGGAAATTGCATCGCATTGTCTGAGTAG
GTGTCATTCTATTCTGGGGGGTGGGGTGGGGCAGGACAGCAAGGGGGAGGATTGGGAAGACAATAGCAGG
CATGCTGGGGATGCGGTGGGCTCTATGGTTAATTAACCAGTCAAGTCAGCTACTTGGCGAGATCGACTTG
TCTGGGTTTCGACTACGCTCAGAATTGCGTCAGTCAAGTTCGATCTGGTCCTTGCTATTGCACCCGTTCT
CCGATTACGAGTTTCATTTAAATCATGTGAGCAAAAGGCCAGCAAAAGGCCAGGAACCGTAAAAAGGCCG
CGTTGCTGGCGTTTTTCCATAGGCTCCGCCCCCCTGACGAGCATCACAAAAATCGACGCTCAAGTCAGAG
GTGGCGAAACCCGACAGGACTATAAAGATACCAGGCGTTTCCCCCTGGAAGCTCCCTCGTGCGCTCTCCT
GTTCCGACCCTGCCGCTTACCGGATACCTGTCCGCCTTTCTCCCTTCGGGAAGCGTGGCGCTTTCTCATA
GCTCACGCTGTAGGTATCTCAGTTCGGTGTAGGTCGTTCGCTCCAAGCTGGGCTGTGTGCACGAACCCCC
CGTTCAGCCCGACCGCTGCGCCTTATCCGGTAACTATCGTCTTGAGTCCAACCCGGTAAGACACGACTTA
TCGCCACTGGCAGCAGCCACTGGTAACAGGATTAGCAGAGCGAGGTATGTAGGCGGTGCTACAGAGTTCT
TGAAGTGGTGGCCTAACTACGGCTACACTAGAAGAACAGTATTTGGTATCTGCGCTCTGCTGAAGCCAGT
TACCTTCGGAAAAAGAGTTGGTAGCTCTTGATCCGGCAAACAAACCACCGCTGGTAGCGGTGGTTTTTTT
GTTTGCAAGCAGCAGATTACGCGCAGAAAAAAAGGATCTCAAGAAGATCCTTTGATCTTTTCTACGGGGT
CTGACGCTCAGTGGAACGAAAACTCACGTTAAGGGATTTTGGTCATGAGATTATCAAAAAGGATCTTCAC
CTAGATCCTTTTAAATTAAAAATGAAGTTTTAAATCAATCTAAAGTATATATGAGTAAACTTGGTCTGAC
AGTTACCAATGCTTAATCAGTGAGGCACCTATCTCAGCGATCTGTCTATTTCGTTCATCCATAGTTGCAT
TTAAATTTCCGAACTCTCCAAGGCCCTCGTCGGAAAATCTTCAAACCTTTCGTCCGATCCATCTTGCAGG
CTACCTCTCGAACGAACTATCGCAAGTCTCTTGGCCGGCCTTGCGCCTTGGCTATTGCTTGGCAGCGCCT
ATCGCCAGGTATTACTCCAATCCCGAATATCCGAGATCGGGATCACCCGAGAGAAGTTCAACCTACATCC
TCAATCCCGATCTATCCGAGATCCGAGGAATATCGAAATCGGGGCGCGCCTGGTGTACCGAGAACGATCC
TCTCAGTGCGAGTCTCGACGATCCATATCGTTGCTTGGCAGTCAGCCAGTCGGAATCCAGCTTGGGACCC
AGGAAGTCCAATCGTCAGATATTGTACTCAAGCCTGGTCACGGCAGCGTACCGATCTGTTTAAACCTAGA
TATTGATAGTCTGATCGGTCAACGTATAATCGAGTCCTAGCTTTTGCAAACATCTATCAAGAGACAGGAT
CAGCAGGAGGCTTTCGCATGAGTATTCAACATTTCCGTGTCGCCCTTATTCCCTTTTTTGCGGCATTTTG
CCTTCCTGTTTTTGCTCACCCAGAAACGCTGGTGAAAGTAAAAGATGCTGAAGATCAGTTGGGTGCGCGA
GTGGGTTACATCGAACTGGATCTCAACAGCGGTAAGATCCTTGAGAGTTTTCGCCCCGAAGAACGCTTTC
CAATGATGAGCACTTTTAAAGTTCTGCTATGTGGCGCGGTATTATCCCGTATTGACGCCGGGCAAGAGCA
ACTCGGTCGCCGCATACACTATTCTCAGAATGACTTGGTTGAGTATTCACCAGTCACAGAAAAGCATCTT
ACGGATGGCATGACAGTAAGAGAATTATGCAGTGCTGCCATAACCATGAGTGATAACACTGCGGCCAACT
TACTTCTGACAACGATTGGAGGACCGAAGGAGCTAACCGCTTTTTTGCACAACATGGGGGATCATGTAAC
TCGCCTTGATCGTTGGGAACCGGAGCTGAATGAAGCCATACCAAACGACGAGCGTGACACCACGATGCCT
GTAGCAATGGCAACAACCTTGCGTAAACTATTAACTGGCGAACTACTTACTCTAGCTTCCCGGCAACAGT
TGATAGACTGGATGGAGGCGGATAAAGTTGCAGGACCACTTCTGCGCTCGGCCCTTCCGGCTGGCTGGTT
TATTGCTGATAAATCTGGAGCCGGTGAGCGTGGGTCTCGCGGTATCATTGCAGCACTGGGGCCAGATGGT
AAGCCCTCCCGTATCGTAGTTATCTACACGACGGGGAGTCAGGCAACTATGGATGAACGAAATAGACAGA
TCGCTGAGATAGGTGCCTCACTGATTAAGCATTGGTAACCGATTCTAGGTGCATTGGCGCAGAAAAAAAT
GCCTGATGCGACGCTGCGCGTCTTATACTCCCACATATGCCAGATTCAGCAACGGATACGGCTTCCCCAA
CTTGCCCACTTCCATACGTGTCCTCCTTACCAGAAATTTATCCTTAAGATCCCGAATCGTTTAAACTCGA
CTCTGGCTCTATCGAATCTCCGTCGTTTCGAGCTTACGCGAACAGCCGTGGCGCTCATTTGCTCGTCGGG
CATCGAATCTCGTCAGCTATCGTCAGCTTACCTTTTTGGCAGCGATCGCGGCTCCCGACATCTTGGACCA
TTAGCTCCACAGGTATCTTCTTCCCTCTAGTGGTCATAACAGCAGCTTCAGCTACCTCTCAATTCAAAAA
ACCCCTCAAGACCCGTTTAGAGGCCCCAAGGGGTTATGCTATCAATCGTTGCGTTACACACACAAAAAAC
CAACACACATCCATCTTCGATGGATAGCGATTTTATTATCTAACTGCTGATCGAGTGTAGCCAGATCTAG
TAATCAATTACGGGGTCATTAGTTCATAGCCCATATATGGAGTTCCGCGTTACATAACTTACGGTAAATG
GCCCGCCTGGCTGACCGCCCAACGACCCCCGCCCATTGACGTCAATAATGACGTATGTTCCCATAGTAAC
GCCAATAGGGACTTTCCATTGACGTCAATGGGTGGAGTATTTACGGTAAACTGCCCACTTGGCAGTACAT
CAAGTGTATCATATGCCAAGTACGCCCCCTATTGACGTCAATGACGGTAAATGGCCCGCCTGGCATTATG
CCCAGTACATGACCTTATGGGACTTTCCTACTTGGCAGTACATCTACGTATTAGTCATCGCTATTACCAT
GCTGATGCGGTTTTGGCAGTACATCAATGGGCGTGGATAGCGGTTTGACTCACGGGGATTTCCAAGTCTC
CACCCCATTGACGTCAATGGGAGTTTGTTTTGGCACCAAAATCAACGGGACTTTCCAAAATGTCGTAACA
ACTCCGCCCCATTGACGCAAATGGGCGGTAGGCGTGTACGGTGGGAGGTCTATATAAGCAGAGCTGGTTT
AGTGAACCGTCAGATCGCCTGGAGACGCCATCCACGCTGTTTTGACCTCCATAGAAGACACCGGGACCGA
TCCAGCCTCCCCTCGAAGCTTACATGTGGTACCGAGCTCGGATCCTGAGAACTTCAGGGTGAGTCTATGG
GACCCTTGATGTTTTCTTTCCCCTTCTTTTCTATGGTTAAGTTCATGTCATAGGAAGGGGAGAAGTAACA
GGGTACACATATTGACCAAATCAGGGTAATTTTGCATTTGTAATTTTAAAAAATGCTTTCTTCTTTTAAT
ATACTTTTTTGTTTATCTTATTTCTAATACTTTCCCTAATCTCTTTCTTTCAGGGCAATAATGATACAAT
GTATCATGCCTCTTTGCACCATTCTAAAGAATAACAGTGATAATTTCTGGGTTAAGGCAATAGCAATATT
TCTGCATATAAATATTTCTGCATATAAATTGTAACTGATGTAAGAGGTTTCATATTGCTAATAGCAGCTA
CAATCCAGCTACCATTCTGCTTTTATTTTATGGTTGGGATAAGGCTGGATTATTCTGAGTCCAAGCTAGG
CCCTTTTGCTAATCATGTTCATACCTCTTATCTTCCTCCCACAGCTCCTGGGCAACGTGCTGGTCTGTGT
GCTGGCCCATCACTTTGGCAAAGGCGGCCGCC
Features (pLannotate 1.2.2; 21 found; start..end, strand, type, name):
      1..3765    +  CDS            S: SPIKE_SARS2 - Experimental evidence at protein level: Swiss-Prot protein existence level 1. [Spike glycoprotein]: May down-regulate host tetherin (BST2) by lysosomal degradation, thereby counteracting its antiviral activity. From Severe acute respiratory syndrome coronavirus 2 (2019-nCoV) (SARS-CoV-2).
   3839..4427    +  misc_feature   WPRE: woodchuck hepatitis virus posttranscriptional regulatory element
   4480..4601    -  polyA_signal   SV40 poly(A) signal: SV40 polyadenylation signal
   4624..4693    -  CDS            large T antigen (fragment): large T antigen from SV40 (simian virus 40)
   4716..4762    +  terminator     T7 terminator: transcription terminator for bacteriophage T7 RNA polymerase
   4792..4928    +  terminator     rrnG terminator: transcription terminator from the E. coli ribosomal RNA rrnG operon (Albrechtsen et al., 1991)
   4973..5044    +  misc_feature   3' β-globin insulator: insulator downstream of the human β-globin locus (Farrell et al., 2002)
   5089..5285    +  promoter       SV40 promoter: SV40 early promoter
   5299..6090    +  CDS            neo: KKA2_KLEPN - Also known as kan, nptII. Experimental evidence at protein level: Swiss-Prot protein existence level 1. Resistance to kanamycin, neomycin, paromomycin, ribostamycin, butirosin and gentamicin B. From Klebsiella pneumoniae.
   6104..6328    +  polyA_signal   bGH poly(A) signal: bovine growth hormone polyadenylation signal
   6524..7112    -  rep_origin     ori: high-copy-number ColE1/pMB1/pBR322/pUC origin of replication
   7284..7348    -  CDS            bla(M) (fragment): β-lactamase lacking the signal sequence; bla(M); allows cytosolic expression of β-lactamase
   7858..8718    +  CDS            AmpR: β-lactamase; bla; confers resistance to ampicillin, carbenicillin, and related antibiotics
   8731..8867    +  terminator     rrnG terminator: transcription terminator from the E. coli ribosomal RNA rrnG operon (Albrechtsen et al., 1991)
   9019..9090    +  misc_feature   5' β-globin insulator: insulator upstream of the human β-globin locus (Farrell et al., 2002)
   9095..9141    -  terminator     T7 terminator: transcription terminator for bacteriophage T7 RNA polymerase
   9159..9207    -  polyA_signal   poly(A) signal: synthetic polyadenylation signal
   9288..9591    +  enhancer       CMV enhancer: human cytomegalovirus immediate early enhancer
   9664..9681    -  promoter       CMV promoter (fragment): human cytomegalovirus (CMV) immediate early promoter
   9744..9795    +  promoter       CMVd2 promoter: truncated human cytomegalovirus (CMV) immediate early promoter that yields moderately reduced expression relative to the full-length promoter
   9929..10404   +  intron         β-globin intron: internally truncated intron from human β-globin
