[The description below was written by a language model from this plasmid's Addgene catalogue record and pLannotate feature annotations shown in this document.]
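Description:
pTwist-SARS-CoV-2 Spike-deltaC18 K417N (AAT) L452R (CGT) T478K (AAA) E484K (AAA) is a mammalian expression plasmid of about 10.5 kb built on the Twist pTwist-CMV-BetaGlobin-WPRE-Neo backbone. It carries a SARS-CoV-2 spike glycoprotein coding sequence with four receptor-binding-domain substitutions (K417N, L452R, T478K and E484K); the codons in parentheses in the name indicate the triplets used for each change. The "deltaC18" designation points to removal of the last 18 residues of the cytoplasmic tail, a truncation commonly used to improve spike incorporation into pseudotyped particles. In bacteria the plasmid replicates from a high-copy ColE1/pUC-type origin and is selected with ampicillin through the AmpR β-lactamase gene.

The catalogue entry lists the promoter as CAG, but the feature table annotates a CMV enhancer, CMV promoter fragments (including a truncated CMVd2 element) and a human β-globin intron upstream of the spike open reading frame. This agrees with the backbone name rather than with a chicken β-actin-based CAG promoter, so the discrepancy should be noted. Downstream of the coding sequence, a WPRE enhances transcript stability and expression, followed by an SV40 polyadenylation signal. A separate cassette of SV40 early promoter, neo and bGH poly(A) signal can provide G418 selection in mammalian cells. β-globin insulator elements and bacterial and T7 terminators flank the units to limit transcriptional read-through.

According to the record, the plasmid supplies the mutant spike for pseudovirus production. The associated work concerns escape of evolving SARS-CoV-2 variants from mRNA vaccine-induced humoral immunity.
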