Addgene plasmid #212439: pTwist-SARS-CoV-2 Spike-deltaC18 K417N (AAT) L452R (CGT) T478K (AAA) E484K (AAA)
Purpose: Encodes SARS-CoV-2 spike K417N, L452R, T478K, E484K for pseudovirus production
Depositing lab: Alejandro Balazs. Depositing organization: Massachusetts General Hospital. Publication: Ongoing evolution of SARS-CoV-2 drives escape from mRNA vaccine-induced humoral immunity. Roederer AL, Cao Y, Denis KS, Sheehan ML, Li CJ, Lam EC, Gregory DJ, Poznansky MC, Iafrate AJ, Canaday DH, Gravenstein S, Garcia-Beltran WF, Balazs AB. medRxiv [Preprint]. 2024 Mar 7:2024.03.05.24303815. doi: 10.1101/2024.03.05.24303815. PubMed 38496628.
Backbone
  Vector backbone: pTwist-CMV-BetaGlobin-WPRE-Neo
  Backbone manufacturer: Twist
  Vector type: Mammalian Expression
Growth in bacteria
  Bacterial resistance: Ampicillin, 100 μg/mL
  Growth temperature: 37°C
  Growth strain: DH5alpha
  Copy number: High Copy
Gene/Insert
  Gene/Insert name: SARS-CoV-2 Spike K417N, L452R, T478K, E484K
  Species: Severe acute respiratory syndrome coronavirus 2
  Mutation: K417N, L452R, T478K, E484K
  Entrez Gene: S (a.k.a. GU280_gp02, spike glycoprotein)
  Promoter: CAG
  Cloning method: Ligation Independent Cloning
Terms and licenses: Academic/Nonprofit Terms; Industry Terms: Not Available to Industry
Depositor comments: Please visit https://www.medrxiv.org/content/10.1101/2024.03.05.24303815v1 for medRxiv preprint.
How to cite: pTwist-SARS-CoV-2 Spike-deltaC18 K417N (AAT) L452R (CGT) T478K (AAA) E484K (AAA) was a gift from Alejandro Balazs (Addgene plasmid # 212439 ; http://n2t.net/addgene:212439 ; RRID:Addgene_212439)
